>Addgene plasmid #161576 | pAAV hSyn FLEx-FRT hM4Di-mCherry | addgene full sequence | sequence record 317852 | Addgene NGS Result
GAAGTTCCTATTCCGAAGTTCCTATTCTCTAGAAAGTATAGGAACTTCGGCGCGCCATGGCCAACTTCAC
ACCTGTCAATGGCAGCTCGGGCAATCAGTCCGTGCGCCTGGTCACGTCATCATCCCACAATCGCTATGAG
ACGGTGGAAATGGTCTTCATTGCCACAGTGACAGGCTCCCTGAGCCTGGTGACTGTCGTGGGCAACATCC
TGGTGATGCTGTCCATCAAGGTCAACAGGCAGCTGCAGACAGTCAACAACTACTTCCTCTTCAGCCTGGC
GTGTGCTGATCTCATCATAGGCGCCTTCTCCATGAACCTCTACACCGTGTACATCATCAAGGGCTACTGG
CCCCTGGGCGCCGTGGTCTGCGACCTGTGGCTGGCCCTGGACTGCGTGGTGAGCAACGCCTCCGTCATGA
ACCTTCTCATCATCAGCTTTGACCGCTACTTCTGCGTCACCAAGCCTCTCACCTACCCTGCCCGGCGCAC
CACCAAGATGGCAGGCCTCATGATTGCTGCTGCCTGGGTACTGTCCTTCGTGCTCTGGGCGCCTGCCATC
TTGTTCTGGCAGTTTGTGGTGGGTAAGCGGACGGTGCCCGACAACCAGTGCTTCATCCAGTTCCTGTCCA
ACCCAGCAGTGACCTTTGGCACAGCCATTGCTGGCTTCTACCTGCCTGTGGTCATCATGACGGTGCTGTA
CATCCACATCTCCCTGGCCAGTCGCAGCCGAGTCCACAAGCACCGGCCCGAGGGCCCGAAGGAGAAGAAA
GCCAAGACGCTGGCCTTCCTCAAGAGCCCACTAATGAAGCAGAGCGTCAAGAAGCCCCCGCCCGGGGAGG
CCGCCCGGGAGGAGCTGCGCAATGGCAAGCTGGAGGAGGCCCCCCCGCCAGCGCTGCCACCGCCACCGCG
CCCCGTGGCTGATAAGGACACTTCCAATGAGTCCAGCTCAGGCAGTGCCACCCAGAACACCAAGGAACGC
CCAGCCACAGAGCTGTCCACCACAGAGGCCACCACGCCCGCCATGCCCGCCCCTCCCCTGCAGCCGCGGG
CCCTCAACCCAGCCTCCAGATGGTCCAAGATCCAGATTGTGACGAAGCAGACAGGCAATGAGTGTGTGAC
AGCCATTGAGATTGTGCCTGCCACGCCGGCTGGCATGCGCCCTGCGGCCAACGTGGCCCGCAAGTTCGCC
AGCATCGCTCGCAACCAGGTGCGCAAGAAGCGGCAGATGGCGGCCCGGGAGCGCAAAGTGACACGAACGA
TCTTTGCCATTCTGCTGGCCTTCATCCTCACCTGGACGCCCTACAACGTCATGGTCCTGGTGAACACCTT
CTGCCAGAGCTGCATCCCTGACACGGTGTGGTCCATTGGCTACTGGCTCTGCTACGTCAACAGCACCATC
AACCCTGCCTGCTATGCTCTGTGCAACGCCACCTTTAAAAAGACCTTCCGGCACCTGCTGCTGTGCCAGT
ATCGGAACATCGGCACTGCCAGGCGGGATCCACCGGTCGCCACCATGGTGAGCAAGGGCGAGGAGGATAA
CATGGCCATCATCAAGGAGTTCATGCGCTTCAAGGTGCACATGGAGGGCTCCGTGAACGGCCACGAGTTC
GAGATCGAGGGCGAGGGCGAGGGCCGCCCCTACGAGGGCACCCAGACCGCCAAGCTGAAGGTGACCAAGG
GTGGCCCCCTGCCCTTCGCCTGGGACATCCTGTCCCCTCAGTTCATGTACGGCTCCAAGGCCTACGTGAA
GCACCCCGCCGACATCCCCGACTACTTGAAGCTGTCCTTCCCCGAGGGCTTCAAGTGGGAGCGCGTGATG
AACTTCGAGGACGGCGGCGTGGTGACCGTGACCCAGGACTCCTCCCTGCAGGACGGCGAGTTCATCTACA
AGGTGAAGCTGCGCGGCACCAACTTCCCCTCCGACGGCCCCGTAATGCAGAAGAAGACCATGGGCTGGGA
GGCCTCCTCCGAGCGGATGTACCCCGAGGACGGCGCCCTGAAGGGCGAGATCAAGCAGAGGCTGAAGCTG
AAGGACGGCGGCCACTACGACGCTGAGGTCAAGACCACCTACAAGGCCAAGAAGCCCGTGCAGCTGCCCG
GCGCCTACAACGTCAACATCAAGTTGGACATCACCTCCCACAACGAGGACTACACCATCGTGGAACAGTA
CGAACGCGCCGAGGGCCGCCACTCCACCGGCGGCATGGACGAGCTGTACAAGTAAGTCGACGAAGTTCCT
ATACCTTTTGAAGAATAGGAACTTCGGAATAGGAACTTCTGTCGATGGTGATGCTTGGCAATTCGGGTCG
ATGGTGAAGCATTGGTCTTCCTATTTTGATGAAGTTCCTATACTTTCTAGAGAATAGGAACTTCGGAATA
GGAACTTCGGTACCCCCGGGCCCGCGGTATCAAATCAATTCTTTGCCAAAATGATGAGACAGCACAGGAT
CCGGTACCTTCTCGACTGCGCTCTCAGGCACGACACGACTCCTCCGCTGCCCACCGCAGACTGAGGCAGC
GCTGAGTCGCCGGCGCCGCAGCGCAGATGGTCGCGCCCGTGCCCCCCTATCTCGCGCCTCGCGTGGTGCG
GTCCGGCTGGGCCGGCGGCGGCGCGGACGCGACCAAGGTGGCCGGGAAGGGGAGTTTGCGGGGGACCGGC
GAGTGACGTCAGCGCGCCTTCAGTGCTGAGGCGGCGGTGGCGCGCGCCGCCAGGCGGGGGCGAAGGCACT
GTCCGCGGTGCTGAAGCTGGCAGTGCGCACGCGCCTCGCCGCATCCTGTTTCCCCTCCCCCTCTCTGATA
GGGGATGCGCAATTTGGGGAATGGGGGTTGGGTGCTTGTCCAGTGGGTCGGGGTCGGTCGTCAGGTAGGC
ACCCCCACCCCGCCTCATCCTGGTCCTAAAACCCACTTGCACTCATACGCAGGGCCCTCTGCAGTCTAGA
CACACGCGTGCGGCCGCAGGAACCCCTAGTGATGGAGTTGGCCACTCCCTCTCTGCGCGCTCGCTCGCTC
ACTGAGGCCGGGCGACCAAAGGTCGCCCGACGCCCGGGCGGCCTCAGTGAGCGAGCGAGCGCGCAGCTGC
CTGCAGGACATGTGAGCAAAAGGCCAGCAAAAGGCCAGGAACCGTAAAAAGGCCGCGTTGCTGGCGTTTT
TCCATAGGCTCCGCCCCCCTGACGAGCATCACAAAAATCGACGCTCAAGTCAGAGGTGGCGAAACCCGAC
AGGACTATAAAGATACCAGGCGTTTCCCCCTGGAAGCTCCCTCGTGCGCTCTCCTGTTCCGACCCTGCCG
CTTACCGGATACCTGTCCGCCTTTCTCCCTTCGGGAAGCGTGGCGCTTTCTCATAGCTCACGCTGTAGGT
ATCTCAGTTCGGTGTAGGTCGTTCGCTCCAAGCTGGGCTGTGTGCACGAACCCCCCGTTCAGCCCGACCG
CTGCGCCTTATCCGGTAACTATCGTCTTGAGTCCAACCCGGTAAGACACGACTTATCGCCACTGGCAGCA
GCCACTGGTAACAGGATTAGCAGAGCGAGGTATGTAGGCGGTGCTACAGAGTTCTTGAAGTGGTGGCCTA
ACTACGGCTACACTAGAAGAACAGTATTTGGTATCTGCGCTCTGCTGAAGCCAGTTACCTTCGGAAAAAG
AGTTGGTAGCTCTTGATCCGGCAAACAAACCACCGCTGGTAGCGGTGGTTTTTTTGTTTGCAAGCAGCAG
ATTACGCGCAGAAAAAAAGGATCTCAAGAAGATCCTTTGATCTTTTCTACGGGGTCTGACGCTCAGTGGA
ACGAAAACTCACGTTAAGGGATTTTGGTCATGAGATTATCAAAAAGGATCTTCACCTAGATCCTTTTAAA
TTAAAAATGAAGTTTTAAATCAATCTAAAGTATATATGAGTAAACTTGGTCTGACAGTTACCAATGCTTA
ATCAGTGAGGCACCTATCTCAGCGATCTGTCTATTTCGTTCATCCATAGTTGCCTGACTCCCCGTCGTGT
AGATAACTACGATACGGGAGGGCTTACCATCTGGCCCCAGTGCTGCAATGATACCGCGAGACCCACGCTC
ACCGGCTCCAGATTTATCAGCAATAAACCAGCCAGCCGGAAGGGCCGAGCGCAGAAGTGGTCCTGCAACT
TTATCCGCCTCCATCCAGTCTATTAATTGTTGCCGGGAAGCTAGAGTAAGTAGTTCGCCAGTTAATAGTT
TGCGCAACGTTGTTGCCATTGCTACAGGCATCGTGGTGTCACGCTCGTCGTTTGGTATGGCTTCATTCAG
CTCCGGTTCCCAACGATCAAGGCGAGTTACATGATCCCCCATGTTGTGCAAAAAAGCGGTTAGCTCCTTC
GGTCCTCCGATCGTTGTCAGAAGTAAGTTGGCCGCAGTGTTATCACTCATGGTTATGGCAGCACTGCATA
ATTCTCTTACTGTCATGCCATCCGTAAGATGCTTTTCTGTGACTGGTGAGTACTCAACCAAGTCATTCTG
AGAATAGTGTATGCGGCGACCGAGTTGCTCTTGCCCGGCGTCAATACGGGATAATACCGCGCCACATAGC
AGAACTTTAAAAGTGCTCATCATTGGAAAACGTTCTTCGGGGCGAAAACTCTCAAGGATCTTACCGCTGT
TGAGATCCAGTTCGATGTAACCCACTCGTGCACCCAACTGATCTTCAGCATCTTTTACTTTCACCAGCGT
TTCTGGGTGAGCAAAAACAGGAAGGCAAAATGCCGCAAAAAAGGGAATAAGGGCGACACGGAAATGTTGA
ATACTCATACTCTTCCTTTTTCAATATTATTGAAGCATTTATCAGGGTTATTGTCTCATGAGCGGATACA
TATTTGAATGTATTTAGAAAAATAAACAAATAGGGGTTCCGCGCACATTTCCCCGAAAAGTGCCACCTGA
CGTCTAAGAAACCATTATTATCATGACATTAACCTATAAAAATAGGCGTATCACGAGGCCCTTTCGTCTC
GCGCGTTTCGGTGATGACGGTGAAAACCTCTGACACATGCAGCTCCCGGAGACGGTCACAGCTTGTCTGT
AAGCGGATGCCGGGAGCAGACAAGCCCGTCAGGGCGCGTCAGCGGGTGTTGGCGGGTGTCGGGGCTGGCT
TAACTATGCGGCATCAGAGCAGATTGTACTGAGAGTGCACCATAAAATTGTAAACGTTAATATTTTGTTA
AAATTCGCGTTAAATTTTTGTTAAATCAGCTCATTTTTTAACCAATAGACCGAAATCGGCAAAATCCCTT
ATAAATCAAAAGAATAGCCCGAGATAGAGT
[37 nt withheld, positions 5281-5317]
AAAGAACGTGGACTCCAACGTCAAAGG
[141 nt withheld, positions 5345-5485]
G
[46 nt withheld, positions 5487-5532]
A
[95 nt withheld, positions 5534-5628]
TATGCGGTGTGAAATACCGCACAGATGCGTAAGGAGAAAATACCGCATCAGGCGCCCCTGCAGGCAGCTG
CGCGCTCGCTCGCTCACTGAGGCCGCCCGGGCAAAGCCCGGGCGTCGGGCGACCTTTGGTCGCCCGGCCT
CAGTGAGCGAGCGAGCGCGCAGAGAGGGAGTGGCCAACTCCATCACTAGGGGTTCCTGCGGCCGCTCGGT
CCGCACGTGGTTACCTACAAAATCAGAAGGACAGGGAAGGGAGCAGTGGTTCACGCCTGTAATCCCAGCA
ATTTGGGAGGCCAAGGTGGGTAGATCACCTGAGATTAGGAGTTGGAGACCAGCCTGGCCAATATGGTGAA
ACCCCGTCTCTACCAAAAAAACAAAAATTAGCTGAGCCTGGTCATGCATGCCTGGAATCCCAACAACTCG
GGAGGCTGAGGCAGGAGAATCGCTTGAACCCAGGAGGCGGAGATTGCAGTGAGCCAAGATTGTGCCACTG
CACTCCAGCTTGGTTCCCAATAGACCCCGCAGGCCCTACAGGTTGTCTTCCCAACTTGCCCCTTGCTCCA
TACCACCCCCCTCCACCCCATAATATTATAGAAGGACACCTAGTCAGACAAAATGATGCAACTTAATTTT
ATTAGGACAAGGCTGGTGGGCACTGGAGTGGCAACTTCCAGGGCCAGGAGAGGCACTGGGGAGGGGTCAC
AGGGATGCCACCCGTAGATCTCTCGAGCAGCGCTCGGTATCGATGCGGGGAGGCGGCCCAAAGGGAGATC
CGACTCGTCTGAGGGCGAAGGCGAAGACGCGGAAGAGGCCGCAGAGCCGGCAGCAGGCCGCGGGAAGGAA
GGTCCGCTGGATTGAGGGCCGAAGGGACGTAGCAGAAGGACGTCCCGCGCAGAATCCAGGTGGCAACATA
GGCGAGCAGCCAAGGAAAGGACGATGATTTCCCCGACAACACCACGGAATTGTCAGTGCCCAACAGCCGA
GCCCCTGTCCAGCAGCGGGCAAGGCAGGCGGCGATGAGTTCCGCCGTGGCAATAGGGAGGGGGAAAGCGA
AAGTCCCGGAAAGGAGCTGACAGGTGGTGGCAATGCCCCAACCAGTGGGGGTTGCGTCAGCAAACACAGT
GCACACCACGCCACGTTGCCTGACAACGGGCCACAACTCCTCATAAAGAGACAGCAACCAGGATTTATAC
AAGGAGGAGAAAATGAAAGCCATACGGGAAGCAATAGCATGATACAAAGGCATTAAAGCAGCGTATCCAC
ATAGCGTAAAAGGAGCAACATAGTTAAGAATACCAGTCAATCTTTCACAAATTTTGTAATCCAGAGGTTG
ATTATCGATAAGCTTGATATCGAATTCATCGATCGGCCGCATATAAGCTTGAAGTTCCTATTCCGAAGTT
CCTATTCTTCAAAAGGTATAGGAACTTCGGGTCGATGGTGAGATCTGGACTAGAGGGTCGATGGTGATGC
TTGGATCAAAATAGGAAGAATCCCAATG
Features (pLannotate 1.2.2; 18 found; start..end, strand, type, name):
      1..48      +  protein_bind   FRT: FLP-mediated recombination occurs in the 8-bp core sequence TCTAGAAA (Turan and Bode, 2011). FLP recombinase from the Saccharomyces cerevisiae 2μ plasmid
     57..1493    +  CDS            CHRM4: ACM4_HUMAN - Experimental evidence at protein level: Swiss-Prot protein existence level 1. The muscarinic acetylcholine receptor mediates various cellular responses, including inhibition of adenylate cyclase, breakdown of phosphoinositides and modulation of potassium channels through the action of G proteins. Primary transducing effect is inhibition of adenylate cyclase. From Homo sapiens (Human).
   1515..2222    +  CDS            mCherry: mCherry is a basic (constitutively fluorescent) red fluorescent protein published in 2004, derived from Discosoma sp.. It is reported to be a very rapidly-maturing monomer with low acid sensitivity.
   2341..2388    -  protein_bind   FRT: FLP-mediated recombination occurs in the 8-bp core sequence TCTAGAAA (Turan and Bode, 2011). FLP recombinase from the Saccharomyces cerevisiae 2μ plasmid
   2466..2913    -  promoter       hSyn promoter: human synapsin I promoter; confers neuron-specific expression (Kügler et al., 2003)
   2993..3020    -  repeat_region  AAV2 ITR (fragment): inverted terminal repeat of adeno-associated virus serotype 2 inverted
   3049..3076    -  repeat_region  AAV2 ITR (fragment): inverted terminal repeat of adeno-associated virus serotype 2 inverted
   3149..3737    -  rep_origin     ori: high-copy-number ColE1/pMB1/pBR322/pUC origin of replication
   3908..4768    -  CDS            AmpR: β-lactamase; bla; confers resistance to ampicillin, carbenicillin, and related antibiotics
   4769..4873    -  promoter       AmpR promoter: bla
   4968..5003    +  CDS            rop (fragment): Rop protein, which maintains plasmids at low copy number; rop
   5105..5154    +  misc_feature   bom (fragment): basis of mobility region from pBR322
   5155..5610    -  rep_origin     f1 ori (sequence partly withheld): f1 bacteriophage origin of replication; arrow indicates direction of (+) strand synthesis
   5629..5680    +  misc_feature   bom (fragment): basis of mobility region from pBR322
   5685..5825    -  repeat_region  AAV2 ITR: inverted terminal repeat of adeno-associated virus serotype 2 inverted
   5865..6341    -  polyA_signal   hGH poly(A) signal: human growth hormone polyadenylation signal
   6373..6961    -  misc_feature   WPRE: woodchuck hepatitis virus posttranscriptional regulatory element
   6961..6985    -  misc_feature   MCS (fragment): pBluescript multiple cloning site
