[The description below was written by a language model from this plasmid's Addgene catalogue record and pLannotate feature annotations shown in this document.]
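Description:
pAAV hSyn FLEx-FRT hM4Di-mCherry is an adeno-associated virus transfer plasmid built on a pAAV backbone for Flp recombinase-dependent, neuron-restricted expression of the inhibitory DREADD hM4Di fused to mCherry. It is maintained in bacteria at high copy through a ColE1/pUC-type origin and selected with ampicillin via the β-lactamase gene. An f1 phage origin and small remnants of pBR322 elements (rop, bom) are also annotated in the backbone. A recombination-deficient growth strain is listed, as is usual for plasmids carrying repeat-rich AAV2 inverted terminal repeats. One ITR is annotated intact, while the other is detected only as short fragments in this sequencing result.

Between the ITRs, the human synapsin I promoter, WPRE and human growth hormone polyadenylation signal all lie on one strand. The coding cassette, a human CHRM4-derived muscarinic receptor sequence followed by mCherry, is annotated on the opposite strand, so it is inverted relative to its promoter and should not be productively expressed. FRT sites in opposing orientation flank the cassette, so Flp can flip it into the sense orientation, allowing hSyn-driven transcription, with the WPRE enhancing transcript expression and the poly(A) signal terminating the message. The table annotates only one FRT on each side. Any heterologous FRT variants expected in a double-inverted FLEx design are not identified. The catalogue lists no mutations, although the hM4Di name implies the engineered, designer-ligand-responsive receptor.

After packaging into AAV, the construct is suited to chemogenetic silencing of Flp-defined neuronal populations, with mCherry marking the expressing cells.
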