Addgene plasmid #161576: pAAV hSyn FLEx-FRT hM4Di-mCherry
Purpose: Expression of hM4Di-mCherry in a Flp-dependent fashion
Depositing lab: Kevin Beier & Robert Malenka. Depositing organization: Stanford University. Publication: Rabies screen reveals GPe control of cocaine-triggered plasticity. Beier KT, Kim CK, Hoerbelt P, Hung LW, Heifets BD, DeLoach KE, Mosca TJ, Neuner S, Deisseroth K, Luo L, Malenka RC. Nature. 2017 Sep 21;549(7672):345-350. doi: 10.1038/nature23888. Epub 2017 Sep 13. PubMed 28902833.
Backbone
  Vector backbone: pAAV
  Vector type: AAV
Growth in bacteria
  Bacterial resistance: Ampicillin, 100 μg/mL
  Growth temperature: 37°C
  Growth strain: NEB Stable
  Copy number: High Copy
Gene/Insert
  Gene/Insert name: hM4Di-mCherry
  Species: H. sapiens (human)
  Mutation: NA
  Promoter: hSyn
  Cloning method: Restriction Enzyme; 5′ cloning site Unknown (unknown if destroyed); 3′ cloning site Unknown (unknown if destroyed)
  Sequencing primers: 5′ n/a
Terms and licenses: Academic/Nonprofit Terms; Industry Terms: Not Available to Industry
How to cite: pAAV hSyn FLEx-FRT hM4Di-mCherry was a gift from Kevin Beier & Robert Malenka (Addgene plasmid # 161576 ; http://n2t.net/addgene:161576 ; RRID:Addgene_161576)
